Addgene plasmid #159583: psiCHECK2-2A-3xFLAG-XBP1u_pause-2A
Purpose: Luciferase reporter for ribosome pausing
Depositing lab: Shintaro Iwasaki. Publication: Genome-wide Survey of Ribosome Collision. Han P, Shichino Y, Schneider-Poetsch T, Mito M, Hashimoto S, Udagawa T, Kohno K, Yoshida M, Mishima Y, Inada T, Iwasaki S. Cell Rep. 2020 May 5;31(5):107610. doi: 10.1016/j.celrep.2020.107610. PubMed 32375038.
Backbone
  Vector backbone: psiCHECK2
  Backbone manufacturer: Promega
  Backbone size w/o insert (bp): 6279
  Total vector size (bp): 5698
  Modifications to backbone: Depletion of synthetic poly(A) signal and HSV-TK promoter
  Vector type: Mammalian Expression, Luciferase
Growth in bacteria
  Bacterial resistance: Ampicillin, 100 μg/mL
  Growth temperature: 37°C
  Growth strain: DH5alpha
  Copy number: High Copy
Gene/Insert 1
  Gene/Insert name: XBP1u pause site
  Species: H. sapiens (human), M. musculus (mouse)
  Cloning method: Gibson Cloning
  Sequencing primers: 5′ GATGACGATGACAAGGCCTGGAGGAGCTCCC; 3′ AGTAGCTCCGCTTCCGGTCAAAACGAATGAGTTCATTAATGGCTTCCAGCTT
Gene/Insert 2
  Gene/Insert name: EIF2S3 5UTR
  Species: H. sapiens (human)
  Cloning method: Gibson Cloning
  Sequencing primers: 5′ ATACGACTCACTATAGGTTTCCTTCCTCTTTTGGCAACATGGCTTCCAAGGTGTA; 3′ TACACCTTGGAAGCCATGTTGCCAAAAGAGGAAGGAAACCTATAGTGAGTCGTAT
Terms and licenses: Academic/Nonprofit Terms; Industry Terms: Not Available to Industry
How to cite: psiCHECK2-2A-3xFLAG-XBP1u_pause-2A was a gift from Shintaro Iwasaki (Addgene plasmid # 159583 ; http://n2t.net/addgene:159583 ; RRID:Addgene_159583)
