[The description below was written by a language model from this plasmid's Addgene catalogue record and pLannotate feature annotations shown in this document.]
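Description:
psiCHECK2-2A-3xFLAG-XBP1u_pause-2A is a mammalian dual-luciferase reporter built on the Promega psiCHECK2 backbone and designed to measure ribosome pausing. It is propagated in E. coli as a high-copy plasmid through a ColE1/pUC-type origin and selected with ampicillin via the β-lactamase (AmpR) gene under its own bla promoter. No mammalian selection marker is annotated.

In the parental vector, Renilla and firefly luciferases are expressed from two separate transcription units. Here the synthetic poly(A) signal and HSV-TK promoter that normally separate them have been removed, so both reporters lie in the same orientation in one transcription unit. The SV40 enhancer/early promoter, followed by a chimeric β-globin/immunoglobulin intron, drives expression in mammalian cells. A T7 promoter just upstream of the coding region would also allow in vitro transcription of the reporter mRNA. The record lists a human EIF2S3 5′ UTR as a second insert; it is not annotated in the feature table, but the short gap between the T7 promoter and the Renilla start is the likely position.

Downstream come codon-optimized Renilla luciferase (hRluc), a 3xFLAG tag, a short XBP1u fragment containing the translational pause site, and firefly luciferase (luc+), ending in an SV40 poly(A) signal. The construct name indicates that 2A peptide sequences flank the FLAG-XBP1u segment, presumably in the unannotated gaps, which would release the three products as separate polypeptides from a single reading frame. Ribosomes stalling at the XBP1u sequence should lower firefly output relative to the upstream Renilla signal, so the firefly/Renilla ratio reports pausing. The FLAG tag allows detection of the test peptide.
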