Features (pLannotate 1.2.2; 12 found; start..end, strand, type, name):
     62..419     +  promoter       SV40 promoter: SV40 enhancer and early promoter
    489..621     +  intron         chimeric intron: chimera between introns from human β-globin and immunoglobulin heavy chain genes
    666..684     +  promoter       T7 promoter: promoter for bacteriophage T7 RNA polymerase
    706..1638    +  CDS            hRluc: Renilla luciferase human codon-optimized
   1705..1770    +  CDS            3xFLAG: three tandem FLAG® epitope tags, followed by an enterokinase cleavage site
   1774..1893    +  CDS            Xbp1 (fragment): XBP1_MOUSE - Also known as Treb5 From Mus musculus (Mouse).
   1960..3609    +  CDS            luciferase: firefly luciferase; luc+; enhanced luc+ version of the luciferase gene AAS38485.1 42718124.0
   3653..3774    -  polyA_signal   SV40 poly(A) signal: SV40 polyadenylation signal
   3797..3865    -  CDS            large T antigen (fragment): large T antigen from SV40 (simian virus 40)
   3907..4011    +  promoter       AmpR promoter: bla
   4012..4872    +  CDS            AmpR: β-lactamase; bla; confers resistance to ampicillin, carbenicillin, and related antibiotics
   5043..5631    +  rep_origin     ori: high-copy-number ColE1/pMB1/pBR322/pUC origin of replication
>Addgene plasmid #159583 | psiCHECK2-2A-3xFLAG-XBP1u_pause-2A | addgene full sequence | sequence record 318020 | Addgene NGS Result
AGATCTGCGCAGCACCATGGCCTGAAATAACCTCTGAAAGAGGAACTTGGTTAGGTACCTTCTGAGGCGG
AAAGAACCAGCTGTGGAATGTGTGTCAGTTAGGGTGTGGAAAGTCCCCAGGCTCCCCAGCAGGCAGAAGT
ATGCAAAGCATGCATCTCAATTAGTCAGCAACCAGGTGTGGAAAGTCCCCAGGCTCCCCAGCAGGCAGAA
GTATGCAAAGCATGCATCTCAATTAGTCAGCAACCATAGTCCCGCCCCTAACTCCGCCCATCCCGCCCCT
AACTCCGCCCAGTTCCGCCCATTCTCCGCCCCATGGCTGACTAATTTTTTTTATTTATGCAGAGGCCGAG
GCCGCCTCGGCCTCTGAGCTATTCCAGAAGTAGTGAGGAGGCTTTTTTGGAGGCCTAGGCTTTTGCAAAA
AGCTTGATTCTTCTGACACAACAGTCTCGAACTTAAGCTGCAGAAGTTGGTCGTGAGGCACTGGGCAGGT
AAGTATCAAGGTTACAAGACAGGTTTAAGGAGACCAATAGAAACTGGGCTTGTCGAGACAGAGAAGACTC
TTGCGTTTCTGATAGGCACCTATTGGTCTTACTGACATCCACTTTGCCTTTCTCTCCACAGGTGTCCACT
CCCAGTTCAATTACAGCTCTTAAGGCTAGAGTACTTAATACGACTCACTATAGGTTTCCTTCCTCTTTTG
GCAACATGGCTTCCAAGGTGTACGACCCCGAGCAACGCAAACGCATGATCACTGGGCCTCAGTGGTGGGC
TCGCTGCAAGCAAATGAACGTGCTGGACTCCTTCATCAACTACTATGATTCCGAGAAGCACGCCGAGAAC
GCCGTGATTTTTCTGCATGGTAACGCTGCCTCCAGCTACCTGTGGAGGCACGTCGTGCCTCACATCGAGC
CCGTGGCTAGATGCATCATCCCTGATCTGATCGGAATGGGTAAGTCCGGCAAGAGCGGGAATGGCTCATA
TCGCCTCCTGGATCACTACAAGTACCTCACCGCTTGGTTCGAGCTGCTGAACCTTCCAAAGAAAATCATC
TTTGTGGGCCACGACTGGGGGGCTTGTCTGGCCTTTCACTACTCCTACGAGCACCAAGACAAGATCAAGG
CCATCGTCCATGCTGAGAGTGTCGTGGACGTGATCGAGTCCTGGGACGAGTGGCCTGACATCGAGGAGGA
TATCGCCCTGATCAAGAGCGAAGAGGGCGAGAAAATGGTGCTTGAGAATAACTTCTTCGTCGAGACCATG
CTCCCAAGCAAGATCATGCGGAAACTGGAGCCTGAGGAGTTCGCTGCCTACCTGGAGCCATTCAAGGAGA
AGGGCGAGGTTAGACGGCCTACCCTCTCCTGGCCTCGCGAGATCCCTCTCGTTAAGGGAGGCAAGCCCGA
CGTCGTCCAGATTGTCCGCAACTACAACGCCTACCTTCGGGCCAGCGACGATCTGCCTAAGATGTTCATC
GAGTCCGACCCTGGGTTCTTTTCCAACGCTATTGTCGAGGGAGCTAAGAAGTTCCCTAACACCGAGTTCG
TGAAGGTGAAGGGCCTCCACTTCAGCCAGGAGGACGCTCCAGATGAAATGGGTAAGTACATCAAGAGCTT
CGTGGAGCGCGTGCTGAAGAACGAGCAGGGAAGCGGAGCTACTAACTTCAGCCTGCTGAAGCAGGCTGGA
GACGTGGAGGAGAACCCTGGACCTGACTACAAAGACCATGACGGTGATTATAAAGATCATGACATCGATT
ACAAGGATGACGATGACAAGGCCTGGAGGAGCTCCCAGAGGTCTACCCAGAAGGACCCAGTTCCTTACCA
GCCTCCCTTTCTCTGTCAGTGGGGACGTCATCAGCCAAGCTGGAAGCCATTAATGAACTCATTCGTTTTG
ACCGGAAGCGGAGCTACTAACTTCAGCCTGCTGAAGCAGGCTGGAGACGTGGAGGAGAACCCTGGACCTG
CCGATGCTAAGAACATTAAGAAGGGCCCTGCTCCCTTCTACCCTCTGGAGGATGGCACCGCTGGCGAGCA
GCTGCACAAGGCCATGAAGAGGTATGCCCTGGTGCCTGGCACCATTGCCTTCACCGATGCCCACATTGAG
GTGGACATCACCTATGCCGAGTACTTCGAGATGTCTGTGCGCCTGGCCGAGGCCATGAAGAGGTACGGCC
TGAACACCAACCACCGCATCGTGGTGTGCTCTGAGAACTCTCTGCAGTTCTTCATGCCAGTGCTGGGCGC
CCTGTTCATCGGAGTGGCCGTGGCCCCTGCTAACGACATTTACAACGAGCGCGAGCTGCTGAACAGCATG
GGCATTTCTCAGCCTACCGTGGTGTTCGTGTCTAAGAAGGGCCTGCAGAAGATCCTGAACGTGCAGAAGA
AGCTGCCTATCATCCAGAAGATCATCATCATGGACTCTAAGACCGACTACCAGGGCTTCCAGAGCATGTA
CACATTCGTGACATCTCATCTGCCTCCTGGCTTCAACGAGTACGACTTCGTGCCAGAGTCTTTCGACAGG
GACAAAACCATTGCCCTGATCATGAACAGCTCTGGGTCTACCGGCCTGCCTAAGGGCGTGGCCCTGCCTC
ATCGCACCGCCTGTGTGCGCTTCTCTCACGCCCGCGACCCTATTTTCGGCAACCAGATCATCCCCGACAC
CGCTATTCTGAGCGTGGTGCCATTCCACCACGGCTTCGGCATGTTCACCACCCTGGGCTACCTGATTTGC
GGCTTTCGGGTGGTGCTGATGTACCGCTTCGAGGAGGAGCTGTTCCTGCGCAGCCTGCAAGACTACAAAA
TTCAGTCTGCCCTGCTGGTGCCAACCCTGTTCAGCTTCTTCGCTAAGAGCACCCTGATCGACAAGTACGA
CCTGTCTAACCTGCACGAGATTGCCTCTGGCGGCGCCCCACTGTCTAAGGAGGTGGGCGAAGCCGTGGCC
AAGCGCTTTCATCTGCCAGGCATCCGCCAGGGCTACGGCCTGACCGAGACAACCAGCGCCATTCTGATTA
CCCCAGAGGGCGACGACAAGCCTGGCGCCGTGGGCAAGGTGGTGCCATTCTTCGAGGCCAAGGTGGTGGA
CCTGGACACCGGCAAGACCCTGGGAGTGAACCAGCGCGGCGAGCTGTGTGTGCGCGGCCCTATGATTATG
TCCGGCTACGTGAATAACCCTGAGGCCACAAACGCCCTGATCGACAAGGACGGCTGGCTGCACTCTGGCG
ACATTGCCTACTGGGACGAGGACGAGCACTTCTTCATCGTGGACCGCCTGAAGTCTCTGATCAAGTACAA
GGGCTACCAGGTGGCCCCAGCCGAGCTGGAGTCTATCCTGCTGCAGCACCCTAACATTTTCGACGCCGGA
GTGGCCGGCCTGCCCGACGACGATGCCGGCGAGCTGCCTGCCGCCGTCGTCGTGCTGGAACACGGCAAGA
CCATGACCGAGAAGGAGATCGTGGACTATGTGGCCAGCCAGGTGACAACCGCCAAGAAGCTGCGCGGCGG
AGTGGTGTTCGTGGACGAGGTGCCCAAGGGCCTGACCGGCAAGCTGGACGCCCGCAAGATCCGCGAGATC
CTGATCAAGGCTAAGAAAGGCGGCAAGATCGCCGTGTAATAATTCTAGAGTCGGGGCGGCCGGCCGCTTC
GAGCAGACATGATAAGATACATTGATGAGTTTGGACAAACCACAACTAGAATGCAGTGAAAAAAATGCTT
TATTTGTGAAATTTGTGATGCTATTGCTTTATTTGTAACCATTATAAGCTGCAATAAACAAGTTAACAAC
AACAATTGCATTCATTTTATGTTTCAGGTTCAGGGGGAGGTGTGGGAGGTTTTTTAAAGCAAGTAAAACC
TCTACAAATGTGGTAAAATCGATAAGGATCCAGGTGGCACTTTTCGGGGAAATGTGCGCGGAACCCCTAT
TTGTTTATTTTTCTAAATACATTCAAATATGTATCCGCTCATGAGACAATAACCCTGATAAATGCTTCAA
TAATATTGAAAAAGGAAGAGTATGAGTATTCAACATTTCCGTGTCGCCCTTATTCCCTTTTTTGCGGCAT
TTTGCCTTCCTGTTTTTGCTCACCCAGAAACGCTGGTGAAAGTAAAAGATGCTGAAGATCAGTTGGGTGC
ACGAGTGGGTTACATCGAACTGGATCTCAACAGCGGTAAGATCCTTGAGAGTTTTCGCCCCGAAGAACGT
TTTCCAATGATGAGCACTTTTAAAGTTCTGCTATGTGGCGCGGTATTATCCCGTATTGACGCCGGGCAAG
AGCAACTCGGTCGCCGCATACACTATTCTCAGAATGACTTGGTTGAGTACTCACCAGTCACAGAAAAGCA
TCTTACGGATGGCATGACAGTAAGAGAATTATGCAGTGCTGCCATAACCATGAGTGATAACACTGCGGCC
AACTTACTTCTGACAACGATCGGAGGACCGAAGGAGCTAACCGCTTTTTTGCACAACATGGGGGATCATG
TAACTCGCCTTGATCGTTGGGAACCGGAGCTGAATGAAGCCATACCAAACGACGAGCGTGACACCACGAT
GCCTGTAGCAATGGCAACAACGTTGCGCAAACTATTAACTGGCGAACTACTTACTCTAGCTTCCCGGCAA
CAATTAATAGACTGGATGGAGGCGGATAAAGTTGCAGGACCACTTCTGCGCTCGGCCCTTCCGGCTGGCT
GGTTTATTGCTGATAAATCTGGAGCCGGTGAGCGTGGGTCTCGCGGTATCATTGCAGCACTGGGGCCAGA
TGGTAAGCCCTCCCGTATCGTAGTTATCTACACGACGGGGAGTCAGGCAACTATGGATGAACGAAATAGA
CAGATCGCTGAGATAGGTGCCTCACTGATTAAGCATTGGTAACTGTCAGACCAAGTTTACTCATATATAC
TTTAGATTGATTTAAAACTTCATTTTTAATTTAAAAGGATCTAGGTGAAGATCCTTTTTGATAATCTCAT
GACCAAAATCCCTTAACGTGAGTTTTCGTTCCACTGAGCGTCAGACCCCGTAGAAAAGATCAAAGGATCT
TCTTGAGATCCTTTTTTTCTGCGCGTAATCTGCTGCTTGCAAACAAAAAAACCACCGCTACCAGCGGTGG
TTTGTTTGCCGGATCAAGAGCTACCAACTCTTTTTCCGAAGGTAACTGGCTTCAGCAGAGCGCAGATACC
AAATACTGTTCTTCTAGTGTAGCCGTAGTTAGGCCACCACTTCAAGAACTCTGTAGCACCGCCTACATAC
CTCGCTCTGCTAATCCTGTTACCAGTGGCTGCTGCCAGTGGCGATAAGTCGTGTCTTACCGGGTTGGACT
CAAGACGATAGTTACCGGATAAGGCGCAGCGGTCGGGCTGAACGGGGGGTTCGTGCACACAGCCCAGCTT
GGAGCGAACGACCTACACCGAACTGAGATACCTACAGCGTGAGCTATGAGAAAGCGCCACGCTTCCCGAA
GGGAGAAAGGCGGACAGGTATCCGGTAAGCGGCAGGGTCGGAACAGGAGAGCGCACGAGGGAGCTTCCAG
GGGGAAACGCCTGGTATCTTTATAGTCCTGTCGGGTTTCGCCACCTCTGACTTGAGCGTCGATTTTTGTG
ATGCTCGTCAGGGGGGCGGAGCCTATGGAAAAACGCCAGCAACGCGGCCTTTTTACGGTTCCTGGCCTTT
TGCTGGCCTTTTGCTCACATGGCTCGAC
